>Addgene plasmid #17713 | Klotho (secreted) | addgene full sequence | sequence record 211556 | Addgene NGS Result
GACGGATCGGGAGATCTCCCGATCCCCTATGGTGCACTCTCAGTACAATCTGCTCTGATGCCGCATAGTT
AAGCCAGTATCTGCTCCCTGCTTGTGTGTTGGAGGTCGCTGAGTAGTGCGCGAGCAAAATTTAAGCTACA
ACAAGGCAAGGCTTGACCGACAATTGCATGAAGAATCTGCTTAGGGTTAGGCGTTTTGCGCTGCTTCGCG
ATGTACGGGCCAGATATACGCGTTGACATTGATTATTGACTAGTTATTAATAGTAATCAATTACGGGGTC
ATTAGTTCATAGCCCATATATGGAGTTCCGCGTTACATAACTTACGGTAAATGGCCCGCCTGGCTGACCG
CCCAACGACCCCCGCCCATTGACGTCAATAATGACGTATGTTCCCATAGTAACGCCAATAGGGACTTTCC
ATTGACGTCAATGGGTGGAGTATTTACGGTAAACTGCCCACTTGGCAGTACATCAAGTGTATCATATGCC
AAGTACGCCCCCTATTGACGTCAATGACGGTAAATGGCCCGCCTGGCATTATGCCCAGTACATGACCTTA
TGGGACTTTCCTACTTGGCAGTACATCTACGTATTAGTCATCGCTATTACCATGGTGATGCGGTTTTGGC
AGTACATCAATGGGCGTGGATAGCGGTTTGACTCACGGGGATTTCCAAGTCTCCACCCCATTGACGTCAA
TGGGAGTTTGTTTTGGCACCAAAATCAACGGGACTTTCCAAAATGTCGTAACAACTCCGCCCCATTGACG
CAAATGGGCGGTAGGCGTGTACGGTGGGAGGTCTATATAAGCAGAGCTCTCTGGCTAACTAGAGAACCCA
CTGCTTACTGGCTTATCGAAATTAATACGACTCACTATAGGGAGACCCAAGCTGGCTAGTTAAGCTTGGT
ACCGAGCTCGGATCCACTAGTCCAGTGTGGTGGAATTGCCCTTCCTGGCTCCCGCGCAGCATGCCCGCCA
GCGCCCCGCCGCGCCGCCCGCGGCCGCCGCCGCCGTCGCTGTCGCTGCTGCTGGTGCTGCTGGGCCTGGG
CGGCCGCCGCCTGCGTGCGGAGCCGGGCGACGGCGCGCAGACCTGGGCCCGTTTCTCGCGGCCTCCTGCC
CCCGAGGCCGCGGGCCTCTTCCAGGGCACCTTCCCCGACGGCTTCCTCTGGGCCGTGGGCAGCGCCGCCT
ACCAGACCGAGGGCGGCTGGCAGCAGCACGGCAAGGGTGCGTCCATCTGGGACACGTTCACCCACCACCC
CCTGGCACCCCCGGGAGACTCCCGGAACGCCAGTCTGCCGTTGGGCGCCCCGTCGCCGCTGCAGCCCGCC
ACCGGGGACGTAGCCAGCGACAGCTACAACAACGTCTTCCGCGACACGGAGGCGCTGCGCGAGCTCGGGG
TCACTCACTACCGCTTCTCCATCTCGTGGGCGCGAGTGCTCCCCAATGGCAGCGCGGGCGTCCCCAACCG
CGAGGGGCTGCGCTACTACCGGCGCCTGCTGGAGCGGCTGCGGGAGCTGGGCGTGCAGCCCGTGGTCACC
CTGTACCACTGGGACCTGCCCCAGCGCCTGCAGGACGCCTACGGCGGCTGGGCCAACCGCGCCCTGGCCG
ACCACTTCAGGGATTACGCGGAGCTCTGCTTCCGCCACTTCGGCGGTCAGGTCAAGTACTGGATCACCAT
CGACAACCCCTACGTGGTGGCCTGGCACGGCTACGCCACCGGGCGCCTGGCCCCCGGCATCCGGGGCAGC
CCGCGGCTCGGGTACCTGGTGGCGCACAACCTCCTCCTGGCTCATGCCAAAGTCTGGCATCTCTACAATA
CTTCTTTCCGTCCCACTCAGGGAGGTCAGGTGTCCATTGCCCTAAGCTCTCACTGGATCAATCCTCGAAG
AATGACCGACCACAGCATCAAAGAATGTCAAAAATCTCTGGACTTTGTACTAGGTTGGTTTGCCAAACCC
GTATTTATTGATGGTGACTATCCCGAGAGCATGAAGAATAACCTTTCATCTATTCTGCCTGATTTTACTG
AATCTGAGAAAAAGTTCATCAAAGGAACTGCTGACTTTTTTGCTCTTTGCTTTGGACCCACCTTGAGTTT
TCAACTTTTGGACCCTCACATGAAGTTCCGCCAATTGGAATCTCCCAACCTGAGGCAACTGCTTTCCTGG
ATTGACCTTGAATTTAACCATCCTCAAATATTTATTGTGGAAAATGGCTGGTTTGTCTCAGGGACCACCA
AGAGAGATGATGCCAAATATATGTATTACCTCAAAAAGTTCATCATGGAAACCTTAAAAGCCATCAAGCT
GGATGGGGTGGATGTCATCGGGTATACCGCATGGTCCCTCATGGATGGTTTCGAGTGGCACAGAGGTTAC
AGCATCAGGCGTGGACTCTTCTATGTTGACTTTCTAAGCCAGGACAAGATGTTGTTGCCAAAGTCTTCAG
CCTTGTTCTACCAAAAGCTGATAGAGAAAAATGGCTTCCCTCCCTTACCTGAAAATCAGCCCCTAGAAGG
GACATTTCCCTGTGACTTTGCTTGGGGAGTTGTTGACAACTACATTCAAGTAAGTCAGCTGACAAAACCA
ATCAGCAGTCTCACCAAGCCCTATCACAAGGGCAATTCTGCAGATATCCAGCACAGTGGCGGCCGCTCGA
GTCTAGAGGGCCCGCGGTTCGAAGGTAAGCCTATCCCTAACCCTCTCCTCGGTCTCGATTCTACGCGTAC
CGGTCATCATCACCATCACCATTGAGTTTAAACCCGCTGATCAGCCTCGACTGTGCCTTCTAGTTGCCAG
CCATCTGTTGTTTGCCCCTCCCCCGTGCCTTCCTTGACCCTGGAAGGTGCCACTCCCACTGTCCTTTCCT
AATAAAATGAGGAAATTGCATCGCATTGTCTGAGTAGGTGTCATTCTATTCTGGGGGGTGGGGTGGGGCA
GGACAGCAAGGGGGAGGATTGGGAAGACAATAGCAGGCATGCTGGGGATGCGGTGGGCTCTATGGCTTCT
GAGGCGGAAAGAACCAGCTGGGGCTCTAGGGGGTATCCCC
[124 nt withheld, positions 3051-3174]
C
[91 nt withheld, positions 3176-3266]
A
[49 nt withheld, positions 3268-3316]
CCTTTGACGTTGGAGTCCACGTTCTTT
[37 nt withheld, positions 3344-3380]
ACCCTATCTCGGTCTATTCTTTTGATTTATAAGGGATTTTGCCGATTTCGGCCTATTGGTTAAAAAATGA
GCTGATTTAACAAAAATTTAACGCGAATTAATTCTGTGGAATGTGTGTCAGTTAGGGTGTGGAAAGTCCC
CAGGCTCCCCAGCAGGCAGAAGTATGCAAAGCATGCATCTCAATTAGTCAGCAACCAGGTGTGGAAAGTC
CCCAGGCTCCCCAGCAGGCAGAAGTATGCAAAGCATGCATCTCAATTAGTCAGCAACCATAGTCCCGCCC
CTAACTCCGCCCATCCCGCCCCTAACTCCGCCCAGTTCCGCCCATTCTCCGCCCCATGGCTGACTAATTT
TTTTTATTTATGCAGAGGCCGAGGCCGCCTCTGCCTCTGAGCTATTCCAGAAGTAGTGAGGAGGCTTTTT
TGGAGGCCTAGGCTTTTGCAAAAAGCTCCCGGGAGCTTGTATATCCATTTTCGGATCTGATCAAGAGACA
GGATGAGGATCGTTTCGCATGATTGAACAAGATGGATTGCACGCAGGTTCTCCGGCCGCTTGGGTGGAGA
GGCTATTCGGCTATGACTGGGCACAACAGACAATCGGCTGCTCTGATGCCGCCGTGTTCCGGCTGTCAGC
GCAGGGGCGCCCGGTTCTTTTTGTCAAGACCGACCTGTCCGGTGCCCTGAATGAACTGCAGGACGAGGCA
GCGCGGCTATCGTGGCTGGCCACGACGGGCGTTCCTTGCGCAGCTGTGCTCGACGTTGTCACTGAAGCGG
GAAGGGACTGGCTGCTATTGGGCGAAGTGCCGGGGCAGGATCTCCTGTCATCTCACCTTGCTCCTGCCGA
GAAAGTATCCATCATGGCTGATGCAATGCGGCGGCTGCATACGCTTGATCCGGCTACCTGCCCATTCGAC
CACCAAGCGAAACATCGCATCGAGCGAGCACGTACTCGGATGGAAGCCGGTCTTGTCGATCAGGATGATC
TGGACGAAGAGCATCAGGGGCTCGCGCCAGCCGAACTGTTCGCCAGGCTCAAGGCGCGCATGCCCGACGG
CGAGGATCTCGTCGTGACCCATGGCGATGCCTGCTTGCCGAATATCATGGTGGAAAATGGCCGCTTTTCT
GGATTCATCGACTGTGGCCGGCTGGGTGTGGCGGACCGCTATCAGGACATAGCGTTGGCTACCCGTGATA
TTGCTGAAGAGCTTGGCGGCGAATGGGCTGACCGCTTCCTCGTGCTTTACGGTATCGCCGCTCCCGATTC
GCAGCGCATCGCCTTCTATCGCCTTCTTGACGAGTTCTTCTGAGCGGGACTCTGGGGTTCGCGAAATGAC
CGACCAAGCGACGCCCAACCTGCCATCACGAGATTTCGATTCCACCGCCGCCTTCTATGAAAGGTTGGGC
TTCGGAATCGTTTTCCGGGACGCCGGCTGGATGATCCTCCAGCGCGGGGATCTCATGCTGGAGTTCTTCG
CCCACCCCAACTTGTTTATTGCAGCTTATAATGGTTACAAATAAAGCAATAGCATCACAAATTTCACAAA
TAAAGCATTTTTTTCACTGCATTCTAGTTGTGGTTTGTCCAAACTCATCAATGTATCTTATCATGTCTGT
ATACCGTCGACCTCTAGCTAGAGCTTGGCGTAATCATGGTCATAGCTGTTTCCTGTGTGAAATTGTTATC
CGCTCACAATTCCACACAACATACGAGCCGGAAGCATAAAGTGTAAAGCCTGGGGTGCCTAATGAGTGAG
CTAACTCACATTAATTGCGTTGCGCTCACTGCCCGCTTTCCAGTCGGGAAACCTGTCGTGCCAGCTGCAT
TAATGAATCGGCCAACGCGCGGGGAGAGGCGGTTTGCGTATTGGGCGCTCTTCCGCTTCCTCGCTCACTG
ACTCGCTGCGCTCGGTCGTTCGGCTGCGGCGAGCGGTATCAGCTCACTCAAAGGCGGTAATACGGTTATC
CACAGAATCAGGGGATAACGCAGGAAAGAACATGTGAGCAAAAGGCCAGCAAAAGGCCAGGAACCGTAAA
AAGGCCGCGTTGCTGGCGTTTTTCCATAGGCTCCGCCCCCCTGACGAGCATCACAAAAATCGACGCTCAA
GTCAGAGGTGGCGAAACCCGACAGGACTATAAAGATACCAGGCGTTTCCCCCTGGAAGCTCCCTCGTGCG
CTCTCCTGTTCCGACCCTGCCGCTTACCGGATACCTGTCCGCCTTTCTCCCTTCGGGAAGCGTGGCGCTT
TCTCATAGCTCACGCTGTAGGTATCTCAGTTCGGTGTAGGTCGTTCGCTCCAAGCTGGGCTGTGTGCACG
AACCCCCCGTTCAGCCCGACCGCTGCGCCTTATCCGGTAACTATCGTCTTGAGTCCAACCCGGTAAGACA
CGACTTATCGCCACTGGCAGCAGCCACTGGTAACAGGATTAGCAGAGCGAGGTATGTAGGCGGTGCTACA
GAGTTCTTGAAGTGGTGGCCTAACTACGGCTACACTAGAAGAACAGTATTTGGTATCTGCGCTCTGCTGA
AGCCAGTTACCTTCGGAAAAAGAGTTGGTAGCTCTTGATCCGGCAAACAAACCACCGCTGGTAGCGGTGG
TTTTTTTGTTTGCAAGCAGCAGATTACGCGCAGAAAAAAAGGATCTCAAGAAGATCCTTTGATCTTTTCT
ACGGGGTCTGACGCTCAGTGGAACGAAAACTCACGTTAAGGGATTTTGGTCATGAGATTATCAAAAAGGA
TCTTCACCTAGATCCTTTTAAATTAAAAATGAAGTTTTAAATCAATCTAAAGTATATATGAGTAAACTTG
GTCTGACAGTTACCAATGCTTAATCAGTGAGGCACCTATCTCAGCGATCTGTCTATTTCGTTCATCCATA
GTTGCCTGACTCCCCGTCGTGTAGATAACTACGATACGGGAGGGCTTACCATCTGGCCCCAGTGCTGCAA
TGATACCGCGAGACCCACGCTCACCGGCTCCAGATTTATCAGCAATAAACCAGCCAGCCGGAAGGGCCGA
GCGCAGAAGTGGTCCTGCAACTTTATCCGCCTCCATCCAGTCTATTAATTGTTGCCGGGAAGCTAGAGTA
AGTAGTTCGCCAGTTAATAGTTTGCGCAACGTTGTTGCCATTGCTACAGGCATCGTGGTGTCACGCTCGT
CGTTTGGTATGGCTTCATTCAGCTCCGGTTCCCAACGATCAAGGCGAGTTACATGATCCCCCATGTTGTG
CAAAAAAGCGGTTAGCTCCTTCGGTCCTCCGATCGTTGTCAGAAGTAAGTTGGCCGCAGTGTTATCACTC
ATGGTTATGGCAGCACTGCATAATTCTCTTACTGTCATGCCATCCGTAAGATGCTTTTCTGTGACTGGTG
AGTACTCAACCAAGTCATTCTGAGAATAGTGTATGCGGCGACCGAGTTGCTCTTGCCCGGCGTCAATACG
GGATAATACCGCGCCACATAGCAGAACTTTAAAAGTGCTCATCATTGGAAAACGTTCTTCGGGGCGAAAA
CTCTCAAGGATCTTACCGCTGTTGAGATCCAGTTCGATGTAACCCACTCGTGCACCCAACTGATCTTCAG
CATCTTTTACTTTCACCAGCGTTTCTGGGTGAGCAAAAACAGGAAGGCAAAATGCCGCAAAAAAGGGAAT
AAGGGCGACACGGAAATGTTGAATACTCATACTCTTCCTTTTTCAATATTATTGAAGCATTTATCAGGGT
TATTGTCTCATGAGCGGATACATATTTGAATGTATTTAGAAAAATAAACAAATAGGGGTTCCGCGCACAT
TTCCCCGAAAAGTGCCACCTGACGTC
Features (pLannotate 1.2.2; 21 found; start..end, strand, type, name):
     28..80      -  misc_feature   bom (fragment): basis of mobility region from pBR322
    235..614     +  enhancer       CMV enhancer: human cytomegalovirus immediate early enhancer
    615..818     +  promoter       CMV promoter: human cytomegalovirus (CMV) immediate early promoter
    814..847     +  LTR            5' LTR (truncated) (fragment): truncated 5' long terminal repeat (LTR) from HIV-1
    863..881     +  promoter       T7 promoter: promoter for bacteriophage T7 RNA polymerase
    971..2584    +  CDS            KL (fragment): KLOT_HUMAN - Experimental evidence at protein level: Swiss-Prot protein existence level 1. The Klotho peptide generated by cleavage of the membrane- bound isoform may be an anti-aging circulating hormone which would extend life span by inhibiting insulin/IGF1 signaling. From Homo sapiens (Human).
   2684..2725    +  CDS            V5 tag: epitope tag from simian virus 5
   2781..3005    +  polyA_signal   bGH poly(A) signal: bovine growth hormone polyadenylation signal
   3009..3030    +  promoter       SV40 promoter (fragment): SV40 enhancer and early promoter
   3051..3479    +  rep_origin     f1 ori (sequence partly withheld): f1 bacteriophage origin of replication; arrow indicates direction of (+) strand synthesis
   3493..3822    +  promoter       SV40 promoter: SV40 enhancer and early promoter
   3889..4680    +  CDS            neo: KKA2_KLEPN - Also known as kan, nptII. Experimental evidence at protein level: Swiss-Prot protein existence level 1. Resistance to kanamycin, neomycin, paromomycin, ribostamycin, butirosin and gentamicin B. From Klebsiella pneumoniae.
   4706..4864    +  CDS            ble (fragment): BLE_KLEPN - Experimental evidence at protein level: Swiss-Prot protein existence level 1. Binding protein with a strong affinity to the bleomycin family of antibiotics. Binds to CL990; an antimitotic-antibiotic compound. From Klebsiella pneumoniae.
   4859..4980    +  polyA_signal   SV40 poly(A) signal: SV40 polyadenylation signal
   5053..5069    -  protein_bind   lac operator: The lac repressor binds to the lac operator to inhibit transcription in E. coli. This inhibition can be relieved by adding lactose or isopropyl-β-D-thiogalactopyranoside (IPTG). lac repressor encoded by lacI
   5077..5107    -  promoter       lac promoter: promoter for the E. coli lac operon
   5122..5143    -  protein_bind   CAP binding site: CAP binding activates transcription in the presence of cAMP. E. coli catabolite activator protein
   5156..5248    -  CDS            lacI (fragment): lac repressor; lacI; The lac repressor binds to the lac operator to inhibit transcription in E. coli. This inhibition can be relieved by adding lactose or isopropyl-β-D-thiogalactopyranoside (IPTG).
   5431..6019    -  rep_origin     ori: high-copy-number ColE1/pMB1/pBR322/pUC origin of replication
   6190..7050    -  CDS            AmpR: β-lactamase; bla; confers resistance to ampicillin, carbenicillin, and related antibiotics
   7051..7155    -  promoter       AmpR promoter: bla
