[The description below was written by a language model from this plasmid's Addgene catalogue record and pLannotate feature annotations shown in this document.]
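Description:
Klotho (secreted) is a mammalian expression plasmid built on the Invitrogen pcDNA3.1/V5/His-TOPO backbone, carrying a human KL (Klotho) cDNA inserted by TOPO cloning. According to the depositor, the insert corresponds to the secreted isoform produced by alternative RNA splicing, which lacks the KL2 domain, the transmembrane segment and the intracellular domain. This fits the feature table, where the KL coding sequence is annotated as a fragment of roughly 1.6 kb relative to the full-length protein. Expression is driven by the human cytomegalovirus immediate early enhancer and promoter, and transcripts are terminated by the bovine growth hormone polyadenylation signal. A T7 promoter lies between the CMV promoter and the insert and could support in vitro transcription. The catalogue lists C-terminal V5 and His tags. The V5 epitope is annotated downstream of the KL sequence, whereas the His tag does not appear in the feature list, possibly because short tags are not always detected by automated annotation.

In bacteria, the plasmid replicates from a high-copy ColE1/pUC-type origin and is selected with ampicillin through the β-lactamase gene. An f1 origin is also present, allowing single-stranded DNA production. For stable mammalian lines, an SV40 early promoter drives the neomycin phosphotransferase gene with an SV40 polyadenylation signal, giving G418 selection. Small annotated fragments such as the truncated HIV-1 LTR, ble, lacI and the lac promoter region are likely backbone remnants or annotation matches rather than functional parts. The construct suits transient or stable production of tagged, secreted human Klotho in cultured cells, and it was deposited in connection with work on a functional klotho variant associated with human aging.
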