Addgene plasmid #17713: Klotho (secreted)
Depositing lab: Hal Dietz. Depositing organization: Johns Hopkins University and School of Medicine. Publication: Association of human aging with a functional variant of klotho. Arking DE, Krebsova A, Macek M, Macek M, Arking A, Mian IS, Fried L, Hamosh A, Dey S, McIntosh I, Dietz HC. Proc Natl Acad Sci U S A. 2002 Jan 22. 99(2):856-61. 10.1073/pnas.022484299 PubMed 11792841.
Backbone
  Vector backbone: pcDNA3.1/V5/His-TOPO
  Backbone manufacturer: Invitrogen
  Backbone size w/o insert (bp): 5500
  Vector type: Mammalian Expression
  Selectable markers: Neomycin (select with G418)
Growth in bacteria
  Bacterial resistance: Ampicillin, 100 μg/mL
  Growth temperature: 37°C
  Growth strain: DH5alpha
  Copy number: High Copy
Gene/Insert
  Gene/Insert name: Klotho
  Species: H. sapiens (human)
  Entrez Gene: KL (a.k.a. HFTC3, KLA)
  Tag / fusion protein: V5 (C terminal on insert); His (C terminal on insert)
  Cloning method: TOPO Cloning
  Sequencing primers: 5′ CMV-F; 3′ BGH-rev
Terms and licenses: Academic/Nonprofit Terms; Industry Terms: Not Available to Industry
Depositor comments: The klotho gene expresses a secreted form, lacking KL2, transmembrane, and intracellular domains, due to alternative RNA splicing.
How to cite: Klotho (secreted) was a gift from Hal Dietz (Addgene plasmid # 17713 ; http://n2t.net/addgene:17713 ; RRID:Addgene_17713)
