>Addgene plasmid #17713 | Klotho (secreted) | addgene partial sequence | sequence record 23656 | 17713 with CMV-F
ATTAGCAGACTCTCTGGCTACTAGAGAACCCACTGCTTACTGGCTTATCGAAATTAATACGACTCACTAT
AGGGAGACCCAAGCTGGCTAGTTAAGCTTGGTACCGAGCTCGGATCCACTAGTCCAGTGTGGTGGAATTG
CCCTTCCTGGCTCCCGCGCAGCATGCCCGCCAGCGCCCCGCCGCGCCGCCCGCGGCCGCCGCCGCCGTCG
CTGTCGCTGCTGCTGGTGCTGCTGGGCCTGGGCGGCCGCCGCCTGCGTGCGGAGCCGGGCGACGGCGCGC
AGACCTGGGCCCGTTTCTCGCGGCCTCCTGCCCCCGAGGCCGCGGGCCTCTTCCAGGGCACCTTCCCCGA
CGGCTTCCTCTGGGCCGTGGGCAGCGCCGCCTACCAGACCGAGGGCGGCTGGCAGCAGCACGGCAAGGGT
GCGTCCATCTGGGACACGTTCACCCACCACCCCCTGGCACCCCCGGGAGACTCCCGGAACGCCAGTCTGC
CGTTGGGCGCCCCGTCGCCGCTGCAGCCCGCCACCGGGGACGTAGCCAGCGACAGCTACAACAACGTCTT
CCGCGACACGGAGGCGCTGCGCGAGCTCGGGGTCACTCACTACCGCTTCTCCATCTCGTGGGCGCGAGTG
CTCCCCAATGGCAGCGCGGGCGTCCCCAACCGCGAGGGGCTGCGCTACTACCGGCGCCTGCTGGAGCGGC
TGCGGGAGCTGGGCGTGCAGCCCGTGGTCACCCTGTACCACTGGGACCTGCCCCAGCGCCTGCAGGACGC
CTACGGCGGCTGGGCCAACCGCGCCCTGGCCGACCACTTCAGGGATTACGCGGAGCTCTGCTTCCGCCAC
TTCGGCGGTCAGGTCAAGTACTGGATCACATCGACANCCCTACTGTGGCTGGACGGTACCCACGGNGCTG
ACCCG
