>Addgene plasmid #17713 | Klotho (secreted) | addgene partial sequence | sequence record 23657 | BGH-rev 5'-TAGAAGGCACAGTCGAGG-3'
GTTATCATGGTGATGGTGATGATGACCGGTACGCGTAGAATCGAGACCGAGGAGAGGGTTAGGGATAGGC
TTACCTTCGAACCGCGGGCCCTCTAGACTCGAGCGGCCGCCACTGTGCTGGATATCTGCAGAATTGCCCT
TGTGATAGGGCTTGGTGAGACTGCTGATTGGTTTTGTCAGCTGACTTACTTGAATGTAGTTGTCAACAAC
TCCCCAAGCAAAGTCACAGGGAAATGTCCCTTCTAGGGGCTGATTTTCAGGTAAGGGAGGGAAGCCATTT
TTCTCTATCAGCTTTTGGTAGAACAAGGCTGAAGACTTTGGCAACAACATCTTGTCCTGGCTTAGAAAGT
CAACATAGAAGAGTCCACGCCTGATGCTGTAACCTCTGTGCCACTCGAAACCATCCATGAGGGACCATGC
GGTATACCCGATGACATCCACCCCATCCAGCTTGATGGCTTTTAAGGTTTCCATGATGAACTTTTTGAGG
TAATACATATATTTGGCATCATCTCTCTTGGTGGTCCCTGAGACAAACCAGCCATTTTCCACAATAAATA
TTTGAGGATGGTTAAATTCAAGGTCAATCCAGGAAAGCAGTTGCCTCAGGTTGNANANCCNNNTTGGGCG
GAACTTCATNNCAAGGGTCCAAAAGTTGAAAACTCAAGGTGGGTCCNAAGCAAAGAGCAAAAAAGTCAGC
AGTTCCTTTGATGAATTTTTTCNCAATNCTCNAAAAACGGGNGAAAATAGAAANGGTTTTCNNTCCGCNC
CGGNAAGTCACATCATAAATACGGGTTGGCAACNACCTAGTACAAGTC
